Addgene plasmid #166013: R619-M88-303: CMV51p> MERS-CoV S-2P-T4f-3C-His8-Strep2x2
Purpose: mammalian expression of MERS-CoV soluble spike trimer protein
Depositing lab: Dominic Esposito. Depositing organization: National Cancer Institute (NCI). Publication: Optimizing high-yield production of SARS-CoV-2 soluble spike trimers for serology assays. Esposito D, Mehalko J, Drew M, Snead K, Wall V, Taylor T, Frank P, Denson JP, Hong M, Gulten G, Sadtler K, Messing S, Gillette W. Protein Expr Purif. 2020 Jun 4;174:105686. doi: 10.1016/j.pep.2020.105686. PubMed 32504802.
Backbone
  Vector backbone: pDest-303
  Vector type: Mammalian Expression
  Selectable markers: Neomycin (select with G418)
Growth in bacteria
  Bacterial resistance: Ampicillin, 100 μg/mL
  Growth temperature: 37°C
  Growth strain: DH5alpha
  Copy number: High Copy
Gene/Insert
  Gene/Insert name: MERS-CoV S (spike)
  Species: Other
  Promoter: CMV51
  Tag / fusion protein: 3C-His8-Strep2x2 (C terminal on insert)
  Cloning method: Gateway Cloning
Terms and licenses: Academic/Nonprofit Terms; Industry Terms: Not Available to Industry
Depositor comments: DNA sequence optimized for mammalian expression
How to cite: R619-M88-303: CMV51p> MERS-CoV S-2P-T4f-3C-His8-Strep2x2 was a gift from Dominic Esposito (Addgene plasmid # 166013 ; http://n2t.net/addgene:166013 ; RRID:Addgene_166013)
