[The description below was written by a language model from this plasmid's Addgene catalogue record and pLannotate feature annotations shown in this document.]
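Description:
R619-M88-303 is an 11.5 kb mammalian expression plasmid built on the pDest-303 Gateway destination backbone for producing a soluble, trimeric form of the MERS-CoV spike (S) glycoprotein. It is propagated in E. coli as a high-copy plasmid through a ColE1/pUC-type origin with ampicillin selection from the bla gene. The backbone also carries an f1 origin and lac promoter/operator remnants. For mammalian cells it provides an SV40 promoter-driven neomycin phosphotransferase cassette with an SV40 polyadenylation signal, which allows G418 selection. An Epstein-Barr virus oriP element is present, which can support episomal maintenance in cells that express EBNA1.

The payload is a spike coding sequence optimized for mammalian expression. It is annotated as matching the MERS-CoV S protein over about 3.9 kb and is flanked by Gateway recombination scars (attB4 upstream of the promoter and attL1/attL2-like fragments around the insert) that reflect assembly by Gateway cloning. Transcription is driven by the promoter the record calls CMV51, which the annotation detects as the human CMV immediate-early enhancer and promoter, and it terminates at a bGH polyadenylation signal. As the construct name indicates, the spike carries the "2P" stabilizing substitutions, generally the two-proline change used to hold coronavirus spikes in the prefusion conformation. It is fused at its C terminus to a T4 fibritin (foldon) trimerization domain, a 3C protease cleavage site, an eight-histidine tag and a tandem Strep-tag II. These C-terminal elements are not individually annotated, but they plausibly occupy the unannotated stretch between the spike match and attL2. The tags permit affinity purification of secreted trimer and their optional removal with 3C protease. The associated publication concerns spike trimer production for serology assays.
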