Features (pLannotate 1.2.2; 23 found; start..end, strand, type, name):
    204..1993    -  rep_origin     oriP: Epstein-Barr virus oriP replication origin (Yates et al., 2000)
   2014..2066    -  misc_feature   bom (fragment): basis of mobility region from pBR322
   2199..2219    +  protein_bind   attB4: mutant version of attB; core recombination site for the Gateway® BP reaction BP Clonase™
   2230..2533    +  enhancer       CMV enhancer: human cytomegalovirus immediate early enhancer
   2535..2734    +  promoter       CMV promoter: human cytomegalovirus (CMV) immediate early promoter
   2804..2821    +  protein_bind   attL1 (fragment): mutant version of attL; recombination site for the Gateway® LR reaction LR Clonase™
   2830..6702    +  CDS            S: SPIKE_MERS1 - Experimental evidence at protein level: Swiss-Prot protein existence level 1. [Spike protein S2']: Acts as a viral fusion peptide which is unmasked following S2 cleavage occurring upon virus endocytosis. From Middle East respiratory syndrome-related coronavirus (isolate United Kingdom/H123990006/2012) (MERS-CoV) (Betacoronavirus England 1).
   6950..6967    -  protein_bind   attL2 (fragment): mutant version of attL; recombination site for the Gateway® LR reaction LR Clonase™
   7030..7048    -  promoter       SP6 promoter: promoter for bacteriophage SP6 RNA polymerase
   7074..7298    +  polyA_signal   bGH poly(A) signal: bovine growth hormone polyadenylation signal
   7302..7323    +  promoter       SV40 promoter (fragment): SV40 enhancer and early promoter
   7344..7772    +  rep_origin     f1 ori (sequence partly withheld): f1 bacteriophage origin of replication; arrow indicates direction of (+) strand synthesis
   7786..8115    +  promoter       SV40 promoter: SV40 enhancer and early promoter
   8182..8973    +  CDS            neo: KKA2_KLEPN - Also known as kan, nptII. Experimental evidence at protein level: Swiss-Prot protein existence level 1. Resistance to kanamycin, neomycin, paromomycin, ribostamycin, butirosin and gentamicin B. From Klebsiella pneumoniae.
   8997..9155    +  CDS            ble (fragment): BLE_KLEPN - Experimental evidence at protein level: Swiss-Prot protein existence level 1. Binding protein with a strong affinity to the bleomycin family of antibiotics. Binds to CL990; an antimitotic-antibiotic compound. From Klebsiella pneumoniae.
   9150..9271    +  polyA_signal   SV40 poly(A) signal: SV40 polyadenylation signal
   9342..9364    -  protein_bind   lac operator (fragment): The lac repressor binds to the lac operator to inhibit transcription in E. coli. This inhibition can be relieved by adding lactose or isopropyl-β-D-thiogalactopyranoside (IPTG). lac repressor encoded by lacI
   9368..9398    -  promoter       lac promoter: promoter for the E. coli lac operon
   9413..9434    -  protein_bind   CAP binding site: CAP binding activates transcription in the presence of cAMP. E. coli catabolite activator protein
   9447..9539    -  CDS            lacI (fragment): lac repressor; lacI; The lac repressor binds to the lac operator to inhibit transcription in E. coli. This inhibition can be relieved by adding lactose or isopropyl-β-D-thiogalactopyranoside (IPTG).
   9722..10310   -  rep_origin     ori: high-copy-number ColE1/pMB1/pBR322/pUC origin of replication
  10481..11341   -  CDS            AmpR: β-lactamase; bla; confers resistance to ampicillin, carbenicillin, and related antibiotics
  11342..11446   -  promoter       AmpR promoter: bla
>Addgene plasmid #166013 | R619-M88-303: CMV51p> MERS-CoV S-2P-T4f-3C-His8-Strep2x2 | addgene full sequence | sequence record 327061 | Addgene NGS Result
GACGGATCGGGAGATCCGCCTTTATGTGTAACTCTTGGCTGAAGCTCTTACACCAATGCTGGGGGACATG
TACCTCCCAGGGGCCCAGGAAGACTACGGGAGGCTACACCAACGTCAATCAGAGGGGCCTGTGTAGCTAC
CGATAAGCGGACCCTCAAGAGGGCATTAGCAATAGTGTTTATAAGGCCCCCTTGTTAACCCTAAACGGGT
AGCATATGCTTCCCGGGTAGTAGTATATACTATCCAGACTAACCCTAATTCAATAGCATATGTTACCCAA
CGGGAAGCATATGCTATCGAATTAGGGTTAGTAAAAGGGTCCTAAGGAACAGCGATATCTCCCACCCCAT
GAGCTGTCACGGTTTTATTTACATGGGGTCAGGATTCCACGAGGGTAGTGAACCATTTTAGTCACAAGGG
CAGTGGCTGAAGATCAAGGAGCGGGCAGTGAACTCTCCTGAATCTTCGCCTGCTTCTTCATTCTCCTTCG
TTTAGCTAATAGAATAACTGCTGAGTTGTGAACAGTAAGGTGTATGTGAGGTGCTCGAAAACAAGGTTTC
AGGTGACGCCCCCAGAATAAAATTTGGACGGGGGGTTCAGTGGTGGCATTGTGCTATGACACCAATATAA
CCCTCACAAACCCCTTGGGCAATAAATACTAGTGTAGGAATGAAACATTCTGAATATCTTTAACAATAGA
AATCCATGGGGTGGGGACAAGCCGTAAAGACTGGATGTCCATCTCACACGAATTTATGGCTATGGGCAAC
ACATAATCCTAGTGCAATATGATACTGGGGTTATTAAGATGTGTCCCAGGCAGGGACCAAGACAGGTGAA
CCATGTTGTTACACTCTATTTGTAACAAGGGGAAAGAGAGTGGACGCCGACAGCAGCGGACTCCACTGGT
TGTCTCTAACACCCCCGAAAATTAAACGGGGCTCCACGCCAATGGGGCCCATAAACAAAGACAAGTGGCC
ACTCTTTTTTTTGAAATTGTGGAGTGGGGGCACGCGTCAGCCCCCACACGCCGCCCTGCGGTTTTGGACT
GTAAAATAAGGGTGTAATAACTTGGCTGATTGTAACCCCGCTAACCACTGCGGTCAAACCACTTGCCCAC
AAAACCACTAATGGCACCCCGGGGAATACCTGCATAAGTAGGTGGGCGGGCCAAGATAGGGGCGCGATTG
CTGCGATCTGGAGGACAAATTACACACACTTGCGCCTGAGCGCCAAGCACAGGGTTGTTGGTCCTCATAT
TCACGAGGTCGCTGAGAGCACGGTGGGCTAATGTTGCCATGGGTAGCATATACTACCCAAATATCTGGAT
AGCATATGCTATCCTAATCTATATCTGGGTAGCATAGGCTATCCTAATCTATATCTGGGTAGCATATGCT
ATCCTAATCTATATCTGGGTAGTATATGCTATCCTAATTTATATCTGGGTAGCATAGGCTATCCTAATCT
ATATCTGGGTAGCATATGCTATCCTAATCTATATCTGGGTAGTATATGCTATCCTAATCTGTATCCGGGT
AGCATATGCTATCCTAATAGAGATTAGGGTAGTATATGCTATCCTAATTTATATCTGGGTAGCATATACT
ACCCAAATATCTGGATAGCATATGCTATCCTAATCTATATCTGGGTAGCATATGCTATCCTAATCTATAT
CTGGGTAGCATAGGCTATCCTAATCTATATCTGGGTAGCATATGCTATCCTAATCTATATCTGGGTAGTA
TATGCTATCCTAATTTATATCTGGGTAGCATAGGCTATCCTAATCTATATCTGGGTAGCATATGCTATCC
TAATCTATATCTGGGTAGTATATGCTATCCTAATCTGTATCCGGGTAGCATATGCTATCCTCATGCATAT
ACAGTCAGCATATGATACCCAGTAGTAGAGTGGGAGTGCTATCCTTTGCATATGCCGCCACCTCCCAAGG
GGGCGTGAATTTTCGCTGCTTGTCCTTTTCCTGCTGGGGATCTCCCGATCCCCTATGGTGCACTCTCAGT
ACAATCTGCTCTGATGCCGCATAGTTAAGCCAGTATCTGCTCCCTGCTTGTGTGTTGGAGGTCGCTGAGT
AGTGCGCGAGCAAAATTTAAGCTACAACAAGGCAAGGCTTGACCGACAATTGCATGAAGAATCTGCTTAG
GGTTAGGCGTTTTGCGCTGCTTCGATCACAACTTTGTATAGAAAAGTTGGCCCTGCAGGCGTTACATAAC
TTACGGTAAATGGCCCGCCTGGCTGACCGCCCAACGACCCCCGCCCATTGACGTCAATAATGACGTATGT
TCCCATAGTAACGCCAATAGGGACTTTCCATTGACGTCAATGGGTGGAGTATTTACGGTAAACTGCCCAC
TTGGCAGTACATCAAGTGTATCATATGCCAAGTCCGCCCCCTATTGACGTCAATGACGGTAAATGGCCCG
CCTGGCATTATGCCCAGTACATGACCTTACGGGACTTTCCTACTTGGCAGTACATCTACGTATTAGTCAT
CGCTATTACCATGGTGATGCGGTTTTGGCAGTACACCAATGGGCGTGGATAGCGGTTTGACTCACGGGGA
TTTCCAAGTCTCCACCCCATTGACGTCAATGGGAGTTTGTTTTGGCACCAAAATCAACGGGACTTTCCAA
AATGTCGTAATAACCCCGCCCCGTTGACGCAAATGGGCGGTAGGCGTGTACGGTGGGAGGTCTATATAAG
CAGAGCTCGTTTAGTGAACCGTCAGATCGCCTGGAGACGCCATCCACGCTGTTTTGACCTCCATAGAAGA
CAACAACTTTGTACAAAAAAGTTGGCACCATGATTCACAGCGTGTTCCTCCTGATGTTCCTTCTGACCCC
CACCGAGAGCTACGTGGACGTCGGGCCAGATAGCGTGAAGTCGGCGTGTATCGAGGTGGACATCCAGCAG
ACCTTCTTCGATAAGACCTGGCCTAGGCCCATCGACGTGTCCAAGGCGGATGGCATCATCTACCCGCAGG
GTCGGACTTACTCCAACATCACTATTACCTACCAAGGCCTGTTCCCATATCAAGGAGATCACGGCGATAT
GTACGTCTACTCGGCTGGACATGCGACCGGCACAACCCCCCAGAAACTGTTTGTGGCCAACTACTCCCAG
GACGTGAAGCAGTTCGCCAATGGTTTCGTCGTGCGGATTGGAGCGGCCGCCAACTCGACCGGAACCGTGA
TTATTAGCCCTAGCACCTCCGCCACCATCAGGAAGATCTACCCGGCCTTTATGCTTGGGTCGAGCGTGGG
AAACTTCAGCGACGGCAAAATGGGCCGCTTCTTCAACCATACCCTCGTGCTGCTGCCTGACGGCTGCGGT
ACCCTCCTCCGCGCCTTCTACTGTATCCTGGAGCCTAGATCCGGCAACCATTGCCCGGCTGGGAACTCAT
ACACCTCCTTCGCAACTTACCACACTCCAGCCACCGATTGCTCAGATGGGAACTACAACCGGAATGCGTC
GCTGAACTCGTTCAAGGAATACTTCAACTTGCGAAACTGCACTTTCATGTACACCTACAACATCACTGAG
GACGAAATTCTCGAGTGGTTTGGTATTACTCAGACCGCCCAGGGAGTGCATCTGTTCTCCTCGCGCTATG
TCGACCTATACGGTGGAAACATGTTCCAGTTCGCCACACTTCCTGTGTATGACACCATTAAGTACTATTC
AATCATTCCTCACTCGATTAGATCTATCCAGTCCGACAGAAAGGCCTGGGCCGCATTCTACGTGTACAAG
CTGCAGCCTCTGACCTTCCTGCTGGATTTTAGCGTGGACGGCTACATCAGACGCGCCATTGACTGCGGCT
TCAATGACCTGAGCCAGCTGCACTGCTCGTACGAGTCTTTCGATGTGGAGTCAGGCGTATACTCAGTTTC
GTCTTTCGAAGCGAAGCCGAGCGGTTCCGTCGTCGAACAAGCCGAAGGGGTGGAATGCGACTTCAGCCCC
TTGTTGAGCGGGACTCCCCCACAAGTGTACAACTTCAAGCGCCTGGTGTTCACTAACTGCAACTATAACC
TGACTAAGCTGCTTTCGCTGTTCTCCGTGAACGACTTTACCTGTTCCCAAATCTCCCCTGCCGCTATCGC
CTCCAACTGTTACTCAAGCCTCATCCTGGATTACTTCTCCTACCCACTGTCGATGAAGAGTGACCTCTCG
GTGTCCTCTGCCGGACCGATCAGCCAGTTCAATTACAAGCAGAGCTTTAGCAACCCCACTTGCCTCATTC
TCGCAACCGTGCCCCACAACCTGACCACGATTACTAAGCCCCTGAAGTACTCATATATCAACAAGTGCTC
CCGCTTCCTCTCCGACGACCGCACTGAAGTCCCGCAGCTCGTCAACGCAAACCAGTACTCCCCCTGCGTG
TCCATCGTGCCCTCCACCGTGTGGGAAGATGGGGATTACTACCGGAAGCAGCTGTCACCGCTCGAAGGCG
GAGGATGGCTTGTGGCCTCCGGAAGCACCGTGGCCATGACCGAACAGCTGCAGATGGGGTTCGGCATCAC
TGTGCAGTACGGAACGGACACCAACTCCGTATGCCCCAAGCTGGAGTTCGCCAACGACACGAAGATTGCT
AGCCAGCTCGGCAACTGCGTGGAGTACTCACTGTACGGGGTGTCAGGACGCGGCGTGTTCCAGAACTGCA
CCGCCGTGGGAGTCAGACAGCAGCGCTTCGTGTACGACGCCTACCAAAACCTGGTCGGATACTACTCTGA
CGACGGGAACTACTACTGCCTGCGGGCTTGCGTGTCCGTGCCGGTGTCCGTGATCTACGACAAGGAGACA
AAGACCCACGCCACCCTCTTTGGATCAGTGGCCTGCGAGCACATCTCGTCAACTATGTCGCAATACTCGC
GGTCCACACGGTCCATGCTGAAGCGCCGCGATTCGACCTATGGACCGCTGCAGACTCCTGTGGGCTGTGT
GCTTGGACTCGTGAACAGCTCCCTGTTCGTGGAGGATTGCAAGCTGCCGCTTGGACAAAGTCTGTGCGCG
CTGCCAGATACTCCGTCCACTCTGACCCCTGCTTCCGTCGGATCCGTGCCCGGAGAAATGCGGCTGGCGT
CCATTGCCTTCAACCACCCGATCCAAGTGGACCAGCTGAACTCCTCATACTTTAAGTTGAGCATCCCTAC
GAATTTCTCGTTCGGCGTGACCCAGGAGTACATCCAGACTACTATTCAAAAGGTCACCGTGGACTGCAAG
CAGTATGTCTGCAACGGATTCCAGAAGTGCGAGCAGCTGCTGAGAGAATATGGGCAGTTTTGCTCCAAAA
TCAACCAGGCCCTCCATGGAGCCAACTTGCGGCAGGACGATTCCGTCAGGAACCTGTTCGCGTCCGTGAA
GTCCTCCCAGTCGAGCCCAATCATCCCGGGATTCGGCGGAGATTTCAACCTGACGCTTCTGGAACCGGTG
TCCATTTCCACCGGGAGCAGATCGGCCAGAAGCGCCATTGAAGATCTGCTGTTCGATAAGGTCACCATAG
CAGACCCTGGCTACATGCAGGGATACGACGACTGCATGCAGCAGGGTCCGGCTAGCGCAAGAGATCTGAT
CTGCGCGCAATACGTGGCGGGCTACAAGGTCCTGCCGCCTCTCATGGACGTGAATATGGAGGCGGCTTAC
ACCTCCTCTCTGCTCGGGTCCATCGCGGGAGTGGGATGGACTGCTGGCCTTTCGTCGTTCGCCGCCATTC
CGTTCGCCCAGTCCATTTTCTACCGGCTGAACGGCGTCGGAATCACTCAACAAGTCCTCTCCGAAAACCA
GAAGCTGATTGCCAACAAGTTCAACCAGGCACTGGGAGCCATGCAGACCGGGTTCACCACCACGAACGAA
GCGTTCCACAAGGTCCAGGATGCCGTCAACAACAACGCCCAAGCCCTCTCCAAACTCGCCTCAGAGCTTT
CCAATACCTTCGGCGCCATTTCCGCCTCCATCGGCGACATTATCCAGAGGTTGGACCCTCCTGAACAAGA
TGCGCAGATCGACCGCCTCATCAACGGCAGGCTTACCACCCTGAACGCCTTCGTGGCTCAGCAGCTCGTG
CGGAGCGAGAGTGCTGCCCTGTCGGCTCAGTTGGCAAAGGACAAAGTGAACGAATGCGTGAAGGCCCAGT
CAAAGCGGTCGGGCTTCTGCGGTCAAGGAACCCACATTGTGTCCTTCGTCGTGAACGCCCCGAATGGCCT
GTACTTCATGCATGTCGGCTACTACCCCTCCAACCACATCGAAGTCGTGTCCGCGTACGGACTCTGCGAT
GCCGCGAACCCCACCAACTGTATTGCCCCCGTGAACGGCTACTTTATTAAGACCAACAACACTCGGATCG
TGGATGAGTGGTCGTACACCGGGAGCTCCTTCTACGCTCCGGAACCTATCACGTCACTGAACACCAAATA
CGTCGCGCCGCAAGTCACCTATCAGAACATCTCGACTAACTTGCCTCCCCCTCTGCTGGGAAACAGCACC
GGCATTGACTTTCAAGACGAGCTGGACGAATTCTTCAAGAACGTCAGCACCTCCATACCCAACTTCGGAT
CCCTTACCCAAATCAATACCACCTTGCTCGACCTCACCTACGAGATGCTGTCACTGCAACAGGTCGTCAA
GGCCCTGAACGAAAGTTACATTGACCTCAAGGAGCTGGGGAACTACACCTACGGAAGCGGATACATCCCT
GAGGCACCAAGGGACGGGCAGGCATACGTCCGGAAGGACGGAGAATGGGTGCTGCTGTCCACCTTCCTGG
GACGGAGCCTGGAAGTGCTGTTCCAAGGCCCGGGACATCACCACCATCACCATCATCACTCAGCATGGTC
GCACCCCCAATTTGAGAAGGGCGGTGGTTCCGGTGGAGGAGGATCGGGAGGTTCCGCATGGTCCCATCCC
CAATTCGAGAAATAATCAACTTTCTTGTACAAAGTTGTGAAATTCTGCAGATATCCATCACACTGGCGGC
CGCTCGAGCATGCATCTAGAGGGCCCTATTCTATAGTGTCACCTAAATGCTAGAGCTCGCTGATCAGCCT
CGACTGTGCCTTCTAGTTGCCAGCCATCTGTTGTTTGCCCCTCCCCCGTGCCTTCCTTGACCCTGGAAGG
TGCCACTCCCACTGTCCTTTCCTAATAAAATGAGGAAATTGCATCGCATTGTCTGAGTAGGTGTCATTCT
ATTCTGGGGGGTGGGGTGGGGCAGGACAGCAAGGGGGAGGATTGGGAAGACAATAGCAGGCATGCTGGGG
ATGCGGTGGGCTCTATGGCTTCTGAGGCGGAAAGAACCAGCTGGGGCTCTAGGGGGTATCCCC
[124 nt withheld, positions 7344-7467]
C
[91 nt withheld, positions 7469-7559]
A
[49 nt withheld, positions 7561-7609]
CCTTTGACGTTGGAGTCCACGTTCTTT
[37 nt withheld, positions 7637-7673]
ACCCTATCTCGGTCTATTCTTTTGATTTATAAGGGATTTTGCCGATTTCGGCCTATTGGTTAAAAAATGA
GCTGATTTAACAAAAATTTAACGCGAATTAATTCTGTGGAATGTGTGTCAGTTAGGGTGTGGAAAGTCCC
CAGGCTCCCCAGCAGGCAGAAGTATGCAAAGCATGCATCTCAATTAGTCAGCAACCAGGTGTGGAAAGTC
CCTAGGCTCCCCAGCAGGCAGAAGTATGCAAAGCATGCATCTCAATTAGTCAGCAACCATAGTCCCGCCC
CTAACTCCGCCCATCCCGCCCCTAACTCCGCCCAGTTCCGCCCATTCTCCGCCCCATGGCTGACTAATTT
TTTTTATTTATGCAGAGGCCGAGGCCGCCTCTGCCTCTGAGCTATTCCAGAAGTAGTGAGGAGGCTTTTT
TGGAGGCCTAGGCTTTTGCAAAAAGCTCCCGGGAGCTTGTATATCCATTTTCGGATCTGATCAAGAGACA
GGATGAGGATCGTTTCGCATGATTGAACAAGATGGATTGCACGCAGGTTCTCCGGCCGCTTGGGTGGAGA
GGCTATTCGGCTATGACTGGGCACAACAGACAATCGGCTGCTCTGATGCCGCCGTGTTCCGGCTGTCAGC
GCAGGGGCGCCCGGTTCTTTTTGTCAAGACCGACCTGTCCGGTGCCCTGAATGAACTGCAGGACGAGGCA
GCGCGGCTATCGTGGCTGGCCACGACGGGCGTTCCTTGCGCAGCTGTGCTCGACGTTGTCACTGAAGCGG
GAAGGGACTGGCTGCTATTGGGCGAAGTGCCGGGGCAGGATCTCCTGTCATCTCACCTTGCTCCTGCCGA
GAAAGTATCCATCATGGCTGATGCAATGCGGCGGCTGCATACGCTTGATCCGGCTACCTGCCCATTCGAC
CACCAAGCGAAACATCGCATCGAGCGAGCACGTACTCGGATGGAAGCCGGTCTTGTCGATCAGGATGATC
TGGACGAAGAGCATCAGGGGCTCGCGCCAGCCGAACTGTTCGCCAGGCTCAAGGCGCGCATGCCCGACGG
CGAGGATCTCGTCGTGACCCATGGCGATGCCTGCTTGCCGAATATCATGGTGGAAAATGGCCGCTTTTCT
GGATTCATCGACTGTGGCCGGCTGGGTGTGGCGGACCGCTATCAGGACATAGCGTTGGCTACCCGTGATA
TTGCTGAAGAGCTTGGCGGCGAATGGGCTGACCGCTTCCTCGTGCTTTACGGTATCGCCGCTCCCGATTC
GCAGCGCATCGCCTTCTATCGCCTTCTTGACGAGTTCTTCTGAGCGGGACTCTGGGGTTCGAAATGACCG
ACCAAGCGACGCCCAACCTGCCATCACGAGATTTCGATTCCACCGCCGCCTTCTATGAAAGGTTGGGCTT
CGGAATCGTTTTCCGGGACGCCGGCTGGATGATCCTCCAGCGCGGGGATCTCATGCTGGAGTTCTTCGCC
CACCCCAACTTGTTTATTGCAGCTTATAATGGTTACAAATAAAGCAATAGCATCACAAATTTCACAAATA
AAGCATTTTTTTCACTGCATTCTAGTTGTGGTTTGTCCAAACTCATCAATGTATCTTATCATGTCTGTAT
ACCGTCGACCTCTAGCTAGAGCTTGGCGTAATCATGGTCATAGCTGTTTCCTGTGTGAAATTGTTATCCG
CTCACAATTCCACACAACATACGAGCCGGAAGCATAAAGTGTAAAGCCTGGGGTGCCTAATGAGTGAGCT
AACTCACATTAATTGCGTTGCGCTCACTGCCCGCTTTCCAGTCGGGAAACCTGTCGTGCCAGCTGCATTA
ATGAATCGGCCAACGCGCGGGGAGAGGCGGTTTGCGTATTGGGCGCTCTTCCGCTTCCTCGCTCACTGAC
TCGCTGCGCTCGGTCGTTCGGCTGCGGCGAGCGGTATCAGCTCACTCAAAGGCGGTAATACGGTTATCCA
CAGAATCAGGGGATAACGCAGGAAAGAACATGTGAGCAAAAGGCCAGCAAAAGGCCAGGAACCGTAAAAA
GGCCGCGTTGCTGGCGTTTTTCCATAGGCTCCGCCCCCCTGACGAGCATCACAAAAATCGACGCTCAAGT
CAGAGGTGGCGAAACCCGACAGGACTATAAAGATACCAGGCGTTTCCCCCTGGAAGCTCCCTCGTGCGCT
CTCCTGTTCCGACCCTGCCGCTTACCGGATACCTGTCCGCCTTTCTCCCTTCGGGAAGCGTGGCGCTTTC
TCATAGCTCACGCTGTAGGTATCTCAGTTCGGTGTAGGTCGTTCGCTCCAAGCTGGGCTGTGTGCACGAA
CCCCCCGTTCAGCCCGACCGCTGCGCCTTATCCGGTAACTATCGTCTTGAGTCCAACCCGGTAAGACACG
ACTTATCGCCACTGGCAGCAGCCACTGGTAACAGGATTAGCAGAGCGAGGTATGTAGGCGGTGCTACAGA
GTTCTTGAAGTGGTGGCCTAACTACGGCTACACTAGAAGAACAGTATTTGGTATCTGCGCTCTGCTGAAG
CCAGTTACCTTCGGAAAAAGAGTTGGTAGCTCTTGATCCGGCAAACAAACCACCGCTGGTAGCGGTGGTT
TTTTTGTTTGCAAGCAGCAGATTACGCGCAGAAAAAAAGGATCTCAAGAAGATCCTTTGATCTTTTCTAC
GGGGTCTGACGCTCAGTGGAACGAAAACTCACGTTAAGGGATTTTGGTCATGAGATTATCAAAAAGGATC
TTCACCTAGATCCTTTTAAATTAAAAATGAAGTTTTAAATCAATCTAAAGTATATATGAGTAAACTTGGT
CTGACAGTTACCAATGCTTAATCAGTGAGGCACCTATCTCAGCGATCTGTCTATTTCGTTCATCCATAGT
TGCCTGACTCCCCGTCGTGTAGATAACTACGATACGGGAGGGCTTACCATCTGGCCCCAGTGCTGCAATG
ATACCGCGAGACCCACGCTCACCGGCTCCAGATTTATCAGCAATAAACCAGCCAGCCGGAAGGGCCGAGC
GCAGAAGTGGTCCTGCAACTTTATCCGCCTCCATCCAGTCTATTAATTGTTGCCGGGAAGCTAGAGTAAG
TAGTTCGCCAGTTAATAGTTTGCGCAACGTTGTTGCCATTGCTACAGGCATCGTGGTGTCACGCTCGTCG
TTTGGTATGGCTTCATTCAGCTCCGGTTCCCAACGATCAAGGCGAGTTACATGATCCCCCATGTTGTGCA
AAAAAGCGGTTAGCTCCTTCGGTCCTCCGATCGTTGTCAGAAGTAAGTTGGCCGCAGTGTTATCACTCAT
GGTTATGGCAGCACTGCATAATTCTCTTACTGTCATGCCATCCGTAAGATGCTTTTCTGTGACTGGTGAG
TACTCAACCAAGTCATTCTGAGAATAGTGTATGCGGCGACCGAGTTGCTCTTGCCCGGCGTCAATACGGG
ATAATACCGCGCCACATAGCAGAACTTTAAAAGTGCTCATCATTGGAAAACGTTCTTCGGGGCGAAAACT
CTCAAGGATCTTACCGCTGTTGAGATCCAGTTCGATGTAACCCACTCGTGCACCCAACTGATCTTCAGCA
TCTTTTACTTTCACCAGCGTTTCTGGGTGAGCAAAAACAGGAAGGCAAAATGCCGCAAAAAAGGGAATAA
GGGCGACACGGAAATGTTGAATACTCATACTCTTCCTTTTTCAATATTATTGAAGCATTTATCAGGGTTA
TTGTCTCATGAGCGGATACATATTTGAATGTATTTAGAAAAATAAACAAATAGGGGTTCCGCGCACATTT
CCCCGAAAAGTGCCACCTGACGTC
